>Addgene plasmid #23229 | GFP-Rnd3 | addgene full sequence | sequence record 329051 | Addgene NGS Result
CGTTACATAACTTACGGTAAATGGCCCGCCTGGCTGACCGCCCAACGACCCCCGCCCATTGACGTCAATA
ATGACGTATGTTCCCATAGTAACGCCAATAGGGACTTTCCATTGACGTCAATGGGTGGAGTATTTACGGT
AAACTGCCCACTTGGCAGTACATCAAGTGTATCATATGCCAAGTACGCCCCCTATTGACGTCAATGACGG
TAAATGGCCCGCCTGGCATTATGCCCAGTACATGACCTTATGGGACTTTCCTACTTGGCAGTACATCTAC
GTATTAGTCATCGCTATTACCATGGTGATGCGGTTTTGGCAGTACATCAATGGGCGTGGATAGCGGTTTG
ACTCACGGGGATTTCCAAGTCTCCACCCCATTGACGTCAATGGGAGTTTGTTTTGGCACCAAAATCAACG
GGACTTTCCAAAATGTCGTAACAACTCCGCCCCATTGACGCAAATGGGCGGTAGGCGTGTACGGTGGGAG
GTCTATATAAGCAGAGCTGGTTTAGTGAACCGTCAGATCCGCTAGCGCTACCGGTCGCCACCATGGTGAG
CAAGGGCGAGGAGCTGTTCACCGGGGTGGTGCCCATCCTGGTCGAGCTGGACGGCGACGTAAACGGCCAC
AAGTTCAGCGTGTCCGGCGAGGGCGAGGGCGATGCCACCTACGGCAAGCTGACCCTGAAGTTCATCTGCA
CCACCGGCAAGCTGCCCGTGCCCTGGCCCACCCTCGTGACCACCCTGACCTACGGCGTGCAGTGCTTCAG
CCGCTACCCCGACCACATGAAGCAGCACGACTTCTTCAAGTCCGCCATGCCCGAAGGCTACGTCCAGGAG
CGCACCATCTTCTTCAAGGACGACGGCAACTACAAGACCCGCGCCGAGGTGAAGTTCGAGGGCGACACCC
TGGTGAACCGCATCGAGCTGAAGGGCATCGACTTCAAGGAGGACGGCAACATCCTGGGGCACAAGCTGGA
GTACAACTACAACAGCCACAACGTCTATATCATGGCCGACAAGCAGAAGAACGGCATCAAGGTGAACTTC
AAGATCCGCCACAACATCGAGGACGGCAGCGTGCAGCTCGCCGACCACTACCAGCAGAACACCCCCATCG
GCGACGGCCCCGTGCTGCTGCCCGACAACCACTACCTGAGCACCCAGTCCGCCCTGAGCAAAGACCCCAA
CGAGAAGCGCGATCACATGGTCCTGCTGGAGTTCGTGACCGCCGCCGGGATCACTCTCGGCATGGACGAG
CTGTACAAGTCCGGACTCAGATCCGTCGACATGAAGGAGAGAAGAGCCAGCCAGAAATTATCCAGCAAAT
CTATCATGGACCCTAATCAGAACGTGAAATGCAAGATAGTTGTGGTGGGAGACAGTCAGTGTGGAAAAAC
CGCGCTGCTCCATGTCTTCGCCAAGGACTGCTTCCCCGAGAATTACGTTCCTACAGTGTTTGAGAATTAC
ACGGCCAGTTTTGAAATCGACACACAAAGAATAGAGTTGAGCCTGTGGGACACTTCGGGTTCTCCTTACT
ATGACAATGTCCGCCCCCTCTCTTACCCTGATTCGGATGCTGTGCTGATTTGCTTTGACATCAGTAGACC
AGAGACCCTGGACAGTGTCCTCAAAAAGTGGAAAGGTGAAATCCAGGAATTTTGTCCAAATACCAAAATG
CTCTTGGTCGGCTGCAAGTCTGATCTGCGGACAGATGTTAGTACATTAGTAGAGCTCTCCAATCACAGGC
AGACGCCAGTGTCCTATGACCAGGGGGCAAATATGGCCAAACAGATTGGAGCAGCTACTTATATCGAATG
CTCAGCTTTACAGTCGGAAAATAGCGTCAGAGACATTTTTCACGTTGCCACCTTGGCATGTGTAAATAAG
ACAAATAAAAACGTTAAGCGGAACAAATCACAGAGAGCCACAAAGCGGATTTCACACATGCCTAGCAGAC
CAGAACTCTCGGCAGTTGCTACGGACTTACGAAAGGACAAAGCGAAGAGCTGCACTGTGATGTGAAAGCT
TGAATTCTGCAGTCGACGGTACCGCGGGCCCGGGATCCACCGGATCTAGATAACTGATCATAATCAGCCA
TACCACATTTGTAGAGGTTTTACTTGCTTTAAAAAACCTCCCACACCTCCCCCTGAACCTGAAACATAAA
ATGAATGCAATTGTTGTTGTTAACTTGTTTATTGCAGCTTATAATGGTTACAAATAAAGCAATAGCATCA
CAAATTTCACAAATAAAGCATTTTTTTCACTGCATTCTAGTTGTGGTTTGTCCAAACTCATCAATGTATC
TTAACGCGTAAATTGTAAGCGTTAATATTTTGTTAAAATTCGCGTTAAATTTTTGTTAAATCAGCTCATT
TTTTAACCAATAGGCCGAAATCGGCAAAATCCCTTATAAATCAAAAGAATAGACCGAGATAGGGT
[37 nt withheld, positions 2446-2482]
AAAGAACGTGGACTCCAACGTCAAAGG
[49 nt withheld, positions 2510-2558]
T
[91 nt withheld, positions 2560-2650]
G
[124 nt withheld, positions 2652-2775]
CAGGTGGCACTTTTCGGGGAAATGTGCGCGGAACCCCTATTTGTTTATTTTTCTAAATACATTCAAATAT
GTATCCGCTCATGAGACAATAACCCTGATAAATGCTTCAATAATATTGAAAAAGGAAGAGTCCTGAGGCG
GAAAGAACCAGCTGTGGAATGTGTGTCAGTTAGGGTGTGGAAAGTCCCCAGGCTCCCCAGCAGGCAGAAG
TATGCAAAGCATGCATCTCAATTAGTCAGCAACCAGGTGTGGAAAGTCCCCAGGCTCCCCAGCAGGCAGA
AGTATGCAAAGCATGCATCTCAATTAGTCAGCAACCATAGTCCCGCCCCTAACTCCGCCCATCCCGCCCC
TAACTCCGCCCAGTTCCGCCCATTCTCCGCCCCATGGCTGACTAATTTTTTTTATTTATGCAGAGGCCGA
GGCCGCCTCGGCCTCTGAGCTATTCCAGAAGTAGTGAGGAGGCTTTTTTGGAGGCCTAGGCTTTTGCAAA
GATCGATCAAGAGACAGGATGAGGATCGTTTCGCATGATTGAACAAGATGGATTGCACGCAGGTTCTCCG
GCCGCTTGGGTGGAGAGGCTATTCGGCTATGACTGGGCACAACAGACAATCGGCTGCTCTGATGCCGCCG
TGTTCCGGCTGTCAGCGCAGGGGCGCCCGGTTCTTTTTGTCAAGACCGACCTGTCCGGTGCCCTGAATGA
ACTGCAAGACGAGGCAGCGCGGCTATCGTGGCTGGCCACGACGGGCGTTCCTTGCGCAGCTGTGCTCGAC
GTTGTCACTGAAGCGGGAAGGGACTGGCTGCTATTGGGCGAAGTGCCGGGGCAGGATCTCCTGTCATCTC
ACCTTGCTCCTGCCGAGAAAGTATCCATCATGGCTGATGCAATGCGGCGGCTGCATACGCTTGATCCGGC
TACCTGCCCATTCGACCACCAAGCGAAACATCGCATCGAGCGAGCACGTACTCGGATGGAAGCCGGTCTT
GTCGATCAGGATGATCTGGACGAAGAGCATCAGGGGCTCGCGCCAGCCGAACTGTTCGCCAGGCTCAAGG
CGAGCATGCCCGACGGCGAGGATCTCGTCGTGACCCATGGCGATGCCTGCTTGCCGAATATCATGGTGGA
AAATGGCCGCTTTTCTGGATTCATCGACTGTGGCCGGCTGGGTGTGGCGGACCGCTATCAGGACATAGCG
TTGGCTACCCGTGATATTGCTGAAGAGCTTGGCGGCGAATGGGCTGACCGCTTCCTCGTGCTTTACGGTA
TCGCCGCTCCCGATTCGCAGCGCATCGCCTTCTATCGCCTTCTTGACGAGTTCTTCTGAGCGGGACTCTG
GGGTTCGAAATGACCGACCAAGCGACGCCCAACCTGCCATCACGAGATTTCGATTCCACCGCCGCCTTCT
ATGAAAGGTTGGGCTTCGGAATCGTTTTCCGGGACGCCGGCTGGATGATCCTCCAGCGCGGGGATCTCAT
GCTGGAGTTCTTCGCCCACCCTAGGGGGAGGCTAACTGAAACACGGAAGGAGACAATACCGGAAGGAACC
CGCGCTATGACGGCAATAAAAAGACAGAATAAAACGCACGGTGTTGGGTCGTTTGTTCATAAACGCGGGG
TTCGGTCCCAGGGCTGGCACTCTGTCGATACCCCACCGAGACCCCATTGGGGCCAATACGCCCGCGTTTC
TTCCTTTTCCCCACCCCACCCCCCAAGTTCGGGTGAAGGCCCAGGGCTCGCAGCCAACGTCGGGGCGGCA
GGCCCTGCCATAGCCTCAGGTTACTCATATATACTTTAGATTGATTTAAAACTTCATTTTTAATTTAAAA
GGATCTAGGTGAAGATCCTTTTTGATAATCTCATGACCAAAATCCCTTAACGTGAGTTTTCGTTCCACTG
AGCGTCAGACCCCGTAGAAAAGATCAAAGGATCTTCTTGAGATCCTTTTTTTCTGCGCGTAATCTGCTGC
TTGCAAACAAAAAAACCACCGCTACCAGCGGTGGTTTGTTTGCCGGATCAAGAGCTACCAACTCTTTTTC
CGAAGGTAACTGGCTTCAGCAGAGCGCAGATACCAAATACTGTTCTTCTAGTGTAGCCGTAGTTAGGCCA
CCACTTCAAGAACTCTGTAGCACCGCCTACATACCTCGCTCTGCTAATCCTGTTACCAGTGGCTGCTGCC
AGTGGCGATAAGTCGTGTCTTACCGGGTTGGACTCAAGACGATAGTTACCGGATAAGGCGCAGCGGTCGG
GCTGAACGGGGGGTTCGTGCACACAGCCCAGCTTGGAGCGAACGACCTACACCGAACTGAGATACCTACA
GCGTGAGCTATGAGAAAGCGCCACGCTTCCCGAAGGGAGAAAGGCGGACAGGTATCCGGTAAGCGGCAGG
GTCGGAACAGGAGAGCGCACGAGGGAGCTTCCAGGGGGAAACGCCTGGTATCTTTATAGTCCTGTCGGGT
TTCGCCACCTCTGACTTGAGCGTCGATTTTTGTGATGCTCGTCAGGGGGGCGGAGCCTATGGAAAAACGC
CAGCAACGCGGCCTTTTTACGGTTCCTGGCCTTTTGCTGGCCTTTTGCTCACATGTTCTTTCCTGCGTTA
TCCCCTGATTCTGTGGATAACCGTATTACCGCCATGCATTAGTTATTAATAGTAATCAATTACGGGGTCA
TTAGTTCATAGCCCATATATGGAGTTCCG
Features (pLannotate 1.2.2; 16 found; start..end, strand, type, name):
      1..304     +  enhancer       CMV enhancer: human cytomegalovirus immediate early enhancer
    305..508     +  promoter       CMV promoter: human cytomegalovirus (CMV) immediate early promoter
    553..1269    +  CDS            EGFP: EGFP is a basic (constitutively fluorescent) green fluorescent protein published in 1996, derived from Aequorea victoria. It is reported to be a rapidly-maturing weak dimer with moderate acid sensitivity.
   1291..2022    +  CDS            RND3: RND3_HUMAN - Also known as ARHE, RHO8, RHOE. Experimental evidence at protein level: Swiss-Prot protein existence level 1. Binds GTP but lacks intrinsic GTPase activity and is resistant to Rho-specific GTPase-activating proteins. From Homo sapiens (Human).
   2032..2068    +  misc_feature   MCS (fragment): multiple cloning site
   2085..2169    +  CDS            large T antigen (fragment): large T antigen from SV40 (simian virus 40)
   2192..2313    +  polyA_signal   SV40 poly(A) signal: SV40 polyadenylation signal
   2347..2775    -  rep_origin     f1 ori (sequence partly withheld): f1 bacteriophage origin of replication; arrow indicates direction of (+) strand synthesis
   2802..2906    +  promoter       AmpR promoter: bla
   2908..3265    +  promoter       SV40 promoter: SV40 enhancer and early promoter
   3300..4094    +  CDS            NeoR/KanR: aminoglycoside phosphotransferase from Tn5; aph(3')-II (or nptII); confers resistance to neomycin, kanamycin, and G418 (Geneticin®)
   4115..4267    +  CDS            ble (fragment): BLE_KLEPN - Experimental evidence at protein level: Swiss-Prot protein existence level 1. Binding protein with a strong affinity to the bleomycin family of antibiotics. Binds to CL990; an antimitotic-antibiotic compound. From Klebsiella pneumoniae.
   4326..4373    +  polyA_signal   HSV TK poly(A) signal: herpes simplex virus thymidine kinase polyadenylation signal (Cole and Stacy, 1985)
   4464..4480    -  polyA_signal   bGH poly(A) signal (fragment): bovine growth hormone polyadenylation signal
   4702..5290    +  rep_origin     ori: high-copy-number ColE1/pMB1/pBR322/pUC origin of replication
   5405..5464    +  enhancer       CMV enhancer (fragment): human cytomegalovirus immediate early enhancer
