[The description below was written by a language model from this plasmid's Addgene catalogue record and pLannotate feature annotations shown in this document.]
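Description:
GFP-Rnd3 is a mammalian expression plasmid built on the Clontech pEGFP-C backbone that produces human Rnd3 (also known as RhoE, Rho8 or ARHE) fused at its N terminus to EGFP. The sequenced construct is about 5.5 kb. Transcription of the fusion is driven by the human cytomegalovirus immediate early enhancer and promoter. The EGFP open reading frame is followed after a short linker by the roughly 730 bp RND3 coding sequence, then by remnants of the multiple cloning site and the SV40 polyadenylation signal. Placing the fluorescent protein at the N terminus leaves the C terminus of the GTPase free, which matters because Rho family proteins carry a C-terminal CAAX motif that directs lipid modification and membrane targeting.

The plasmid replicates in E. coli from a high-copy ColE1/pUC-type origin and also carries an f1 origin for single-stranded DNA production. A single Tn5 aminoglycoside phosphotransferase gene (NeoR/KanR) serves both hosts. A bacterial bla-type promoter upstream of it gives kanamycin resistance in bacteria, while the adjacent SV40 enhancer/early promoter and the HSV TK polyadenylation signal allow G418 selection of stably transfected mammalian cells. The short large T antigen, ble and bGH poly(A) fragments in the annotation are partial matches rather than functional elements.

Rnd3 is an atypical Rho family member that binds GTP but lacks intrinsic GTPase activity. The associated publication concerns CAAX-signalled posttranslational modification of Rho GTPases, so the construct is suited to visualising Rnd3 subcellular localisation in live or fixed mammalian cells and to testing how that localisation depends on such modification.
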