Addgene plasmid #23229: GFP-Rnd3
Depositing lab: Channing Der. Depositing organization: University of North Carolina at Chapel Hill. Publication: Rho Family GTPase modification and dependence on CAAX motif-signaled posttranslational modification. Roberts PJ, Mitin N, Keller PJ, Chenette EJ, Madigan JP, Currin RO, Cox AD, Wilson O, Kirschmeier P, Der CJ. J Biol Chem. 2008 Sep 12. 283(37):25150-63. 10.1074/jbc.M800882200 PubMed 18614539.
Backbone
  Vector backbone: pEGFP-C
  Backbone manufacturer: Clontech
  Backbone size w/o insert (bp): 4700
  Vector type: Mammalian Expression
  Selectable markers: Neomycin (select with G418)
Growth in bacteria
  Bacterial resistance: Kanamycin, 50 μg/mL
  Growth temperature: 37°C
  Growth strain: DH5alpha
  Copy number: Unknown
Gene/Insert
  Gene/Insert name: Rnd3
  Species: H. sapiens (human)
  Insert size (bp): 730
  Entrez Gene: RND3 (a.k.a. ARHE, Rho8, RhoE, memB)
  Tag / fusion protein: EGFP (N terminal on backbone)
  Cloning method: Restriction Enzyme
  Sequencing primers: 5′ EGFP-C
Terms and licenses: Academic/Nonprofit Terms; Industry Terms: Not Available to Industry
How to cite: GFP-Rnd3 was a gift from Channing Der (Addgene plasmid # 23229 ; http://n2t.net/addgene:23229 ; RRID:Addgene_23229)
