>Addgene plasmid #23229 | GFP-Rnd3 | addgene partial sequence | sequence record 29089 | 23229 with EGFP-C
ACGAGCTGTACAAGTCCGGACTCAGATCCGTCGACATGAAGGAGAGAAGAGCCAGCCAGAAATTATCCAG
CAAATCTATCATGGACCCTAATCAGAACGTGAAATGCAAGATAGTTGTGGTGGGAGACAGTCAGTGTGGA
AAAACCGCGCTGCTCCATGTCTTCGCCAAGGACTGCTTCCCCGAGAATTACGTTCCTACAGTGTTTGAGA
ATTACACGGCCAGTTTTGAAATCGACACACAAAGAATAGAGTTGAGCCTGTGGGACACTTCGGGTTCTCC
TTACTATGACAATGTCCGCCCCCTCTCTTACCCTGATTCGGATGCTGTGCTGATTTGCTTTGACATCAGT
AGACCAGAGACCCTGGACAGTGTCCTCAAAAAGTGGAAAGGTGAAATCCAGGAATTTTGTCCAAATACCA
AAATGCTCTTGGTCGGCTGCAAGTCTGATCTGCGGACAGATGTTAGTACATTAGTAGAGCTCTCCAATCA
CAGGCAGACGCCAGTGTCCTATGACCAGGGGGCAAATATGGCCAAACAGATTGGAGCAGCTACTTATATC
GAATGCTCAGCTTTACAGTCGGAAAATAGCGTCAGAGACATTTTTCACGTTGCCACCTTGGCATGTGT
